>Addgene plasmid #79063 | pDONR221-OSF-TRIM5-21R | depositor full sequence | sequence record 147913 | pDONR221-OSFP-TRIM5-21R
CTTTCCTGCGTTATCCCCTGATTCTGTGGATAACCGTATTACCGCCTTTGAGTGAGCTGATACCGCTCGC
CGCAGCCGAACGACCGAGCGCAGCGAGTCAGTGAGCGAGGAAGCGGAAGAGCGCCCAATACGCAAACCGC
CTCTCCCCGCGCGTTGGCCGATTCATTAATGCAGCTGGCACGACAGGTTTCCCGACTGGAAAGCGGGCAG
TGAGCGCAACGCAATTAATACGCGTACCGCTAGCCAGGAAGAGTTTGTAGAAACGCAAAAAGGCCATCCG
TCAGGATGGCCTTCTGCTTAGTTTGATGCCTGGCAGTTTATGGCGGGCGTCCTGCCCGCCACCCTCCGGG
CCGTTGCTTCACAACGTTCAAATCCGCTCCCGGCGGATTTGTCCTACTCAGGAGAGCGTTCACCGACAAA
CAACAGATAAAACGAAAGGCCCAGTCTTCCGACTGAGCCTTTCGTTTTATTTGATGCCTGGCAGTTCCCT
ACTCTCGCGTTAACGCTAGCATGGATGTTTTCCCAGTCACGACGTTGTAAAACGACGGCCAGTCTTAAGC
TCGGGCCCCAAATAATGATTTTATTTTGACTGATAGTGACCTGTTCGTTGCAACAAATTGATGAGCAATG
CTTTTTTATAATGCCAACTTTGTACAAAAAAGCAGGCTTCCGATCGACGGTATCGATGCCACCATGGCTA
GCTGGAGCCACCCGCAGTTCGAGAAAGGTGGAGGTGCCCGAGGTGGATCGGGAGGTGGATCGTGGAGCCA
CCCGCAGTTCGAAAAAGGATTCGATTACAAGGATGACGATGACAAGGGTACAAGATCTCCGCTGGAAGTC
CTGTTCCAGGGCCCTATGGCTTCAGCAGCACGCTTGACAATGATGTGGGAGGAGGTCACATGCCCTATCT
GCCTGGACCCCTTCGTGGAGCCTGTGAGCATCGAGTGTGGCCACAGCTTCTGCCAGGAATGCATCTCTCA
GGTTGGGAAAGGTGGGGGCAGCGTCTGTCCTGTGTGCCGGATCAGTTACCAGCCTGAGAACATACAGCCT
AATCGGCATGTAGCCAACATAGTGGAGAAGCTCAGGGAGGTCAAGTTGAGCCCAGAAGAGGGACAGAAGG
TTGATCACTGTGCACGCCATGGAGAGAAACTCCTACTCTTCTGTCAGGAGGACAGCAAGGTCATTTGCTG
GCTTTGTGAGCGGTCTCAGGAGCACCGTGGTCACCACACTTTCCTCATGGAGGAGGTTGCCCAGGAGTAC
CATGTGAAGCTCCAGACAGCTCTGGAGATGCTGAGGCAGAAGCAGCAGGAAGCTGAAAAGTTGGAAGCTG
ACATCAGAGAAGAGAAAGCTTCCTGGAAGATTCAAATAGACTACGACAAAACCAACGTCTCGGCAGATTT
TGAGCAACTGAGAGAGATCCTGGACTGGGAGGAGAGCAATGAGCTGCAGAACCTGGAGAAGGAGGAAGAA
GACATTCTGAAAAGCCTTACGAAGTCTGAAACGGAGATGGTGCAGCAGACCCAGTACATGAGAGAGCTCA
TCTCAGAACTGGAGCATCGGTTGCAGGGGTCAATGATGGATCTACTGCAGGGTGTGGATGGCATCATTAA
AAGGATTGAGAACATGACCTTGAAGAAGCCAAAAACTTTTCACAAAAATCAAAGGAGAGTGTTTCGAGCT
CCTGATCTGAAAGGAATGCTAGACATGTTTAGAGAGCTAACAGATGCCCGACGCTACTGGGTTGATGTGA
CACTGGCTACAAACAACATTTCGCATGCTGTCATTGCTGAAGATAAGAGACAAGTGAGCTCTCGGAACCC
ACAGATAATGTATCAGGCACCAGGGACATTATTTACGTTTCCGTCACTCACGAATTTCAATTATTGTACT
GGCGTCCTGGGCTCCCAAAGTATCACATCAGGGAAGCATTACTGGGAGGTAGATGTGTCCAAGAAAAGTG
CTTGGATCCTGGGGGTATGTGCTGGCTTCCAATCCGATGCAATGTATAATATTGAACAAAATGAAAATTA
TCAACCTAAATATGGCTACTGGGTTATAGGGTTACAGGAAGGAGTTAAATATAGTGTTTTCCAGGATGGT
TCCTCACATACTCCTTTTGCTCCTTTCATTGTGCCCCTCTCTGTGATTATTTGTCCTGATCGTGTTGGAG
TTTTCGTAGACTATGAGGCTTGCACTGTCTCATTCTTCAATATCACAAACCATGGATTTCTCATCTATAA
GTTTTCTCAGTGTTCTTTTTCTAAGCCTGTATTTCCATATTTAAATCCCAGAAAATGTACAGTCCCCATG
ACTCTGTGCTCACCAAGCTCTTAGGACCCAGCTTTCTTGTACAAAGTTGGCATTATAAGAAAGCATTGCT
TATCAATTTGTTGCAACGAACAGGTCACTATCAGTCAAAATAAAATCATTATTTGCCATCCAGCTGATAT
CCCCTATAGTGAGTCGTATTACATGGTCATAGCTGTTTCCTGGCAGCTCTGGCCCGTGTCTCAAAATCTC
TGATGTTACATTGCACAAGATAAAATAATATCATCATGAACAATAAAACTGTCTGCTTACATAAACAGTA
ATACAAGGGGTGTTATGAGCCATATTCAACGGGAAACGTCGAGGCCGCGATTAAATTCCAACATGGATGC
TGATTTATATGGGTATAAATGGGCTCGCGATAATGTCGGGCAATCAGGTGCGACAATCTATCGCTTGTAT
GGGAAGCCCGATGCGCCAGAGTTGTTTCTGAAACATGGCAAAGGTAGCGTTGCCAATGATGTTACAGATG
AGATGGTCAGACTAAACTGGCTGACGGAATTTATGCCTCTTCCGACCATCAAGCATTTTATCCGTACTCC
TGATGATGCATGGTTACTCACCACTGCGATCCCCGGAAAAACAGCATTCCAGGTATTAGAAGAATATCCT
GATTCAGGTGAAAATATTGTTGATGCGCTGGCAGTGTTCCTGCGCCGGTTGCATTCGATTCCTGTTTGTA
ATTGTCCTTTTAACAGCGATCGCGTATTTCGTCTCGCTCAGGCGCAATCACGAATGAATAACGGTTTGGT
TGATGCGAGTGATTTTGATGACGAGCGTAATGGCTGGCCTGTTGAACAAGTCTGGAAAGAAATGCATAAA
CTTTTGCCATTCTCACCGGATTCAGTCGTCACTCATGGTGATTTCTCACTTGATAACCTTATTTTTGACG
AGGGGAAATTAATAGGTTGTATTGATGTTGGACGAGTCGGAATCGCAGACCGATACCAGGATCTTGCCAT
CCTATGGAACTGCCTCGGTGAGTTTTCTCCTTCATTACAGAAACGGCTTTTTCAAAAATATGGTATTGAT
AATCCTGATATGAATAAATTGCAGTTTCATTTGATGCTCGATGAGTTTTTCTAATCAGAATTGGTTAATT
GGTTGTAACACTGGCAGAGCATTACGCTGACTTGACGGGACGGCGCAAGCTCATGACCAAAATCCCTTAA
CGTGAGTTACGCGTCGTTCCACTGAGCGTCAGACCCCGTAGAAAAGATCAAAGGATCTTCTTGAGATCCT
TTTTTTCTGCGCGTAATCTGCTGCTTGCAAACAAAAAAACCACCGCTACCAGCGGTGGTTTGTTTGCCGG
ATCAAGAGCTACCAACTCTTTTTCCGAAGGTAACTGGCTTCAGCAGAGCGCAGATACCAAATACTGTTCT
TCTAGTGTAGCCGTAGTTAGGCCACCACTTCAAGAACTCTGTAGCACCGCCTACATACCTCGCTCTGCTA
ATCCTGTTACCAGTGGCTGCTGCCAGTGGCGATAAGTCGTGTCTTACCGGGTTGGACTCAAGACGATAGT
TACCGGATAAGGCGCAGCGGTCGGGCTGAACGGGGGGTTCGTGCACACAGCCCAGCTTGGAGCGAACGAC
CTACACCGAACTGAGATACCTACAGCGTGAGCTATGAGAAAGCGCCACGCTTCCCGAAGGGAGAAAGGCG
GACAGGTATCCGGTAAGCGGCAGGGTCGGAACAGGAGAGCGCACGAGGGAGCTTCCAGGGGGAAACGCCT
GGTATCTTTATAGTCCTGTCGGGTTTCGCCACCTCTGACTTGAGCGTCGATTTTTGTGATGCTCGTCAGG
GGGGCGGAGCCTATGGAAAAACGCCAGCAACGCGGCCTTTTTACGGTTCCTGGCCTTTTGCTGGCCTTTT
GCTCACATGTT
Features (pLannotate 1.2.2; 13 found; start..end, strand, type, name):
    121..213     +  CDS            lacI (fragment): lac repressor; lacI; The lac repressor binds to the lac operator to inhibit transcription in E. coli. This inhibition can be relieved by adding lactose or isopropyl-β-D-thiogalactopyranoside (IPTG).
    268..295     -  terminator     rrnB T2 terminator: transcription terminator T2 from the E. coli rrnB gene
    427..470     +  terminator     rrnB T1 terminator: Escherichia coli rrnB; transcription terminator T1 from the E. coli rrnB gene
    517..553     -  CDS            lacZα (fragment): LacZα fragment of β-galactosidase; lacZ fragment
    569..668     +  protein_bind   attL1: mutant version of attL; recombination site for the Gateway® LR reaction LR Clonase™
    703..722     +  CDS            Strep-Tag II (fragment): peptide that binds Strep-Tactin®, an engineered form of streptavidin
    763..785     +  CDS            Strep-Tag II (fragment): peptide that binds Strep-Tactin®, an engineered form of streptavidin
    793..816     +  CDS            FLAG: FLAG® epitope tag, followed by an enterokinase cleavage site
    856..2331    +  CDS            TRIM5: TRIM5_MACMU - Experimental evidence at protein level: Swiss-Prot protein existence level 1. Capsid-specific restriction factor that prevents infection from non-host-adapted retroviruses. Blocks viral replication early in the life cycle, after viral entry but before reverse transcription. In addition to acting as a capsid-specific restriction factor, also acts as a pattern recognition receptor that activates innate immune signaling in response to the retroviral capsid lattice. Binding to the viral capsid triggers its E3 ubiquitin ligase activity, and in concert with the heterodimeric ubiquitin
   2336..2435    -  protein_bind   attL2: mutant version of attL; recombination site for the Gateway® LR reaction LR Clonase™
   2453..2471    -  promoter       T7 promoter: promoter for bacteriophage T7 RNA polymerase
   2605..3414    +  CDS            KanR: aminoglycoside phosphotransferase; aph(3')-Ia; confers resistance to kanamycin in bacteria or G418 (Geneticin®) in eukaryotes
   3561..4149    +  rep_origin     ori: high-copy-number ColE1/pMB1/pBR322/pUC origin of replication
