[The description below was written by a language model from this plasmid's Addgene catalogue record and pLannotate feature annotations shown in this document.]
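Description:
pDONR221-OSF-TRIM5-21R is a Gateway entry clone built on the Invitrogen pDONR221 backbone, in which the ccdB counter-selection cassette has been replaced by the insert, giving a 4,211 bp plasmid. It is propagated in E. coli DH5alpha from a high-copy ColE1/pUC-type origin and selected with kanamycin through the KanR aminoglycoside phosphotransferase gene. The rrnB T1 and T2 terminators upstream of the cloning region are standard backbone elements that shield the insert from read-through transcription. The short lacI and lacZα hits are only fragment annotations.

The 1,641 bp insert lies between attL1 and attL2, the recombination sites used in the LR Clonase reaction to move an insert into an attR-containing destination vector. It encodes an N-terminal OneSTrEP-FLAG (OSF) tag, annotated as two Strep-Tag II repeats followed by a FLAG epitope, fused to a TRIM5 coding sequence whose best match is rhesus macaque TRIM5α, a capsid-specific retroviral restriction factor. The record lists the insert species as synthetic and does not explain what the "21R" designation means. The tandem Strep tags allow Strep-Tactin affinity purification, and FLAG allows detection or immunopurification.

The catalogue gives T7 as the promoter, but the annotated T7 promoter sits outside attL2 on the opposite strand, so it is a backbone element rather than a driver of sense-strand expression. The entry clone itself has no evident expression promoter for the fusion. The "Insect Expression" vector type suggests the cassette is meant for transfer into an insect-cell expression destination vector, although the stated purpose is only cloning and propagation. The associated publication concerns assembly of primate TRIM5 proteins on HIV-1 capsids.
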