Addgene plasmid #79063: pDONR221-OSF-TRIM5-21R
Purpose: Gateway entry vector for cloning and propagation in DH5alpha
Depositing lab: Wesley Sundquist. Depositing organization: University of Utah. Publication: Primate TRIM5 proteins form hexagonal nets on HIV-1 capsids. Li YL, Chandrasekaran V, Carter SD, Woodward CL, Christensen DE, Dryden KA, Pornillos O, Yeager M, Ganser-Pornillos BK, Jensen GJ, Sundquist WI. Elife. 2016 Jun 2;5. pii: e16269. doi: 10.7554/eLife.16269. PubMed 27253068.
Backbone
  Vector backbone: pDONR221
  Backbone manufacturer: Invitrogen
  Backbone size w/o insert (bp): 4762
  Total vector size (bp): 4211
  Modifications to backbone: The ccdB cassette in the backbone was replaced with the insert
  Vector type: Insect Expression
Growth in bacteria
  Bacterial resistance: Kanamycin, 50 μg/mL
  Growth temperature: 37°C
  Growth strain: DH5alpha
  Copy number: High Copy
Gene/Insert
  Gene/Insert name: OSF-TRIM5-21R
  Species: Synthetic
  Insert size (bp): 1641
  Promoter: T7
  Tag / fusion protein: OneSTrEP-FLAG (N terminal on insert)
  Cloning method: Gateway Cloning
  Sequencing primers: 5′ GTTTTCCCAGTCACGAC; 3′ CAGGAAACAGCTATGAC
Terms and licenses: Academic/Nonprofit Terms; Industry Terms: Not Available to Industry
How to cite: pDONR221-OSF-TRIM5-21R was a gift from Wesley Sundquist (Addgene plasmid # 79063 ; http://n2t.net/addgene:79063 ; RRID:Addgene_79063)
