>Addgene plasmid #79063 | pDONR221-OSF-TRIM5-21R | addgene partial sequence | sequence record 151840 | M13-F20 5'-TGTAAAACGACGGCCAGT-3'
ATTTTATTTTGACTGATAGTGACCTGTTCGTTGCAACAAATTGATGAGCAATGCTTTTTTATAATGCCAA
CTTTGTACAAAAAAGCAGGCTTCCGATCGACGGTATCGATGCCACCATGGCTAGCTGGAGCCACCCGCAG
TTCGAGAAAGGTGGAGGTGCCCGAGGTGGATCGGGAGGTGGATCGTGGAGCCACCCGCAGTTCGAAAAAG
GATTCGATTACAAGGATGACGATGACAAGGGTACAAGATCTCCGCTGGAAGTCCTGTTCCAGGGCCCTAT
GGCTTCAGCAGCACGCTTGACAATGATGTGGGAGGAGGTCACATGCCCTATCTGCCTGGACCCCTTCGTG
GAGCCTGTGAGCATCGAGTGTGGCCACAGCTTCTGCCAGGAATGCATCTCTCAGGTTGGGAAAGGTGGGG
GCAGCGTCTGTCCTGTGTGCCGGATCAGTTACCAGCCTGAGAACATACAGCCTAATCGGCATGTAGCCAA
CATAGTGGAGAAGCTCAGGGAGGTCAAGTTGAGCCCAGAAGAGGGACAGAAGGTTGATCACTGTGCACGC
CATGGAGAGAAACTCCTACTCTTCTGTCAGGAGGACAGCAAGGTCATTTGCTGGCTTTGTGAGCGGTCTC
AGGAGCACCGTGGTCACCACACTTTCCTCATGGAGGAGGTTGCCCAGGAGTACCATGTGAAGCTCCAGAC
AGCTCTGGAGATGCTGAGGCAGAAGCAGCAGGAAGCTGAAAAGTTGGAAGCTGACATCAGAGAAGAGAAA
GCTTCCTGGAAGATTCAAATAGACTACGACAAA
