>Addgene plasmid #79063 | pDONR221-OSF-TRIM5-21R | addgene partial sequence | sequence record 151841 | T7 5'-TAATACGACTCACTATAGGG-3'
ATAGTGACCTGTTCGTTGCAACAAATTGATAAGCAATGCTTTCTTATAATGCCAACTTTGTACAAGAAAG
CTGGGTCCTAAGAGCTTGGTGAGCACAGAGTCATGGGGACTGTACATTTTCTGGGATTTAAATATGGAAA
TACAGGCTTAGAAAAAGAACACTGAGAAAACTTATAGATGAGAAATCCATGGTTTGTGATATTGAAGAAT
GAGACAGTGCAAGCCTCATAGTCTACGAAAACTCCAACACGATCAGGACAAATAATCACAGAGAGGGGCA
CAATGAAAGGAGCAAAAGGAGTATGTGAGGAACCATCCTGGAAAACACTATATTTAACTCCTTCCTGTAA
CCCTATAACCCAGTAGCCATATTTAGGTTGATAATTTTCATTTTGTTCAATATTATACATTGCATCGGAT
TGGAAGCCAGCACATACCCCCAGGATCCAAGCACTTTTCTTGGACACATCTACCTCCCAGTAATGCTTCC
CTGATGTGATACTTTGGGAGCCCAGGACGCCAGTACAATAATTGAAATTCGTGAGTGACGGAAACGTAAA
TAATGTCCCTGGTGCCTGATACATTATCTGTGGGTTCCGAGAGCTCACTTGTCTCTTATCTTCAGCAATG
ACAGCATGCGAAATGTTGTTTGTAGCCAGTGTCACATCAACCCAGTAGCGTCGGGCATCTGTTAGCTCTC
TAAACATGTCTAGCATTCCTTTCAGATCAGGAGCTCGAAACACTCTCCTTTGATTTTTGTGAA
